Addgene plasmid #233188: pENTR-p53DD-IRES-HRAS(G12V)
Purpose: Gateway entry vector for p53DD and HRAS(G12V) (DDIR)
Depositing lab: Kate Galloway. Depositing organization: Massachusetts Institute of Technology. Publication: Compact transcription factor cassettes generate functional, engraftable motor neurons by direct conversion. Wang NB, Adewumi HO, Lende-Dorn BA, Beitz AM, O'Shea TM, Galloway KE. Cell Syst. 2025 Mar 10:101206. doi: 10.1016/j.cels.2025.101206. PubMed 40086435.
Backbone
  Vector backbone: pENTR4
  Vector type: Other
Growth in bacteria
  Bacterial resistance: Kanamycin, 50 μg/mL
  Growth temperature: 37°C
  Growth strain: NEB Stable
  Copy number: High Copy
Gene/Insert
  Gene/Insert name: p53DD-IRES-HRAS(G12V)
  Species: H. sapiens (human), M. musculus (mouse)
  Entrez Gene: Trp53 (a.k.a. Tp53, bbl, bfy, bhy, p44, p53); HRAS (a.k.a. C-BAS/HAS, C-H-RAS, C-HA-RAS1, CTLO, H-RASIDX, HAMSV, HRAS1, RASH1, p21ras)
  Cloning method: Gibson Cloning
Terms and licenses: Academic/Nonprofit Terms; Industry Terms: Not Available to Industry
How to cite: pENTR-p53DD-IRES-HRAS(G12V) was a gift from Kate Galloway (Addgene plasmid # 233188 ; http://n2t.net/addgene:233188 ; RRID:Addgene_233188)
