[The description below was written by a language model from this plasmid's Addgene catalogue record and pLannotate feature annotations shown in this document.]
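Description:
pENTR-p53DD-IRES-HRAS(G12V) is a Gateway entry clone built on the pENTR4 backbone, a small (about 3.7 kb) bacterial plasmid that serves as a shuttle for moving an insert into destination vectors rather than as an expression vector in its own right. It is maintained in E. coli at high copy number through a ColE1/pUC-type origin and selected with kanamycin via an aminoglycoside phosphotransferase gene (KanR). A very short match to an RSF origin is also annotated, but it is only a fragment. The rrnB T1 and T2 transcription terminators lie upstream of the cloning region, where they insulate the insert from read-through transcription originating in the backbone.

The payload, assembled by Gibson cloning, sits between attL1 and attL2 sites, so an LR Clonase reaction can transfer it directionally into any attR-containing destination vector. It is a bicistronic cassette, referred to as DDIR. The first part is a fragment of mouse Trp53 corresponding to p53DD, a truncated form generally used as a dominant-negative inhibitor of endogenous p53. This is followed by the encephalomyocarditis virus IRES and then human HRAS carrying the activating G12V oncogenic mutation. The IRES allows cap-independent translation of HRAS(G12V) from the same transcript that encodes p53DD, so both proteins are co-expressed from a single promoter. No eukaryotic promoter or polyadenylation signal is annotated within the entry clone, and these would be supplied by the chosen destination vector. The associated publication concerns direct conversion of cells into motor neurons using compact transcription factor cassettes, which suggests that this cassette is used alongside those factors, although the record does not describe its precise role.
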