Features (pLannotate 1.2.2; 10 found; start..end, strand, type, name):
      1..46      +  rep_origin     RSF ori (fragment): Plasmids containing the RSF 1030 origin of replication can be propagated in E. coli cells that contain additional plasmids with compatible origins.
    106..149     -  terminator     rrnB T1 terminator: Escherichia coli rrnB; transcription terminator T1 from the E. coli rrnB gene
    281..308     +  terminator     rrnB T2 terminator: transcription terminator T2 from the E. coli rrnB gene
    358..457     +  protein_bind   attL1: mutant version of attL; recombination site for the Gateway® LR reaction LR Clonase™
    530..802     +  CDS            Tp53 (fragment): P53_MOUSE - Also known as P53, Trp53. Experimental evidence at protein level: Swiss-Prot protein existence level 1. Acts as a tumor suppressor in many tumor types; induces growth arrest or apoptosis depending on the physiological circumstances and cell type. Involved in cell cycle regulation as a trans-activator that acts to negatively regulate cell division by controlling a set of genes required for this process. One of the activated genes is an inhibitor of cyclin-dependent kinases. Apoptosis induction seems to be mediated either by stimulation of BAX and FAS antigen expression, or by repres
    805..1344    +  misc_feature   IRES: internal ribosome entry site (IRES) of the encephalomyocarditis virus (EMCV)
   1345..1912    +  CDS            H-Ras (G12V) (fragment): human oncoprotein generated by the G12V mutation in the small GTPase H-Ras
   1929..2028    -  protein_bind   attL2: mutant version of attL; recombination site for the Gateway® LR reaction LR Clonase™
   2151..2960    +  CDS            KanR: aminoglycoside phosphotransferase; aph(3')-Ia; confers resistance to kanamycin in bacteria or G418 (Geneticin®) in eukaryotes
   3050..3638    +  rep_origin     ori: high-copy-number ColE1/pMB1/pBR322/pUC origin of replication
>Addgene plasmid #233188 | pENTR-p53DD-IRES-HRAS(G12V) | addgene full sequence | sequence record 463826 | Addgene NGS Result
CTTTCCTGCGTTATCCCCTGATTCTGTGGATAACCGTATTACCGCTAGCATGGATCTCGGGGACGTCTAA
CTACTAAGCGAGAGTAGGGAACTGCCAGGCATCAAATAAAACGAAAGGCTCAGTCGGAAGACTGGGCCTT
TCGTTTTATCTGTTGTTTGTCGGTGAACGCTCTCCTGAGTAGGACAAATCCGCCGGGAGCGGATTTGAAC
GTTGTGAAGCAACGGCCCGGAGGGTGGCGGGCAGGACGCCCGCCATAAACTGCCAGGCATCAAACTAAGC
AGAAGGCCATCCTGACGGATGGCCTTTTTGCGTTTCTACAAACTCTTCCTGTTAGTTAGTTACTTAAGCT
CGGGCCCCAAATAATGATTTTATTTTGACTGATAGTGACCTGTTCGTTGCAACAAATTGATAAGCAATGC
TTTTTTATAATGCCAACTTTGTACAAAAAAGCAGGCTCCACCATGGGAACCAATTCAGTCGACTGGATCC
GGTACCATGACTGCCATGGAGGAGTCACAGTCGGATATCAGCCTCAAGAGAGCGCTGCCCACCTGCACAA
GCGCCTCTCCCCCGCAAAAGAAAAAACCACTTGATGGAGAGTATTTCACCCTCAAGATCCGCGGGCGTAA
ACGCTTCGAGATGTTCCGGGAGCTGAATGAGGCCTTAGAGTTAAAGGATGCCCATGCTACAGAGGAGTCT
GGAGACAGCAGGGCTCACTCCAGCTACCTGAAGACCAAGAAGGGCCAGTCTACTTCCCGCCATAAAAAAA
CAATGGTCAAGAAAGTGGGGCCTGACTCAGACTAACGTTACTGGCCGAAGCCGCTTGGAATAAGGCCGGT
GTGCGTTTGTCTATATGTTATTTTCCACCATATTGCCGTCTTTTGGCAATGTGAGGGCCCGGAAACCTGG
CCCTGTCTTCTTGACGAGCATTCCTAGGGGTCTTTCCCCTCTCGCCAAAGGAATGCAAGGTCTGTTGAAT
GTCGTGAAGGAAGCAGTTCCTCTGGAAGCTTCTTGAAGACAAACAACGTCTGTAGCGACCCTTTGCAGGC
AGCGGAACCCCCCACCTGGCGACAGGTGCCTCTGCGGCCAAAAGCCACGTGTATAAGATACACCTGCAAA
GGCGGCACAACCCCAGTGCCACGTTGTGAGTTGGATAGTTGTGGAAAGAGTCAAATGGCTCTCCTCAAGC
GTATTCAACAAGGGGCTGAAGGATGCCCAGAAGGTACCCCATTGTATGGGATCTGATCTGGGGCCTCGGT
GCACATGCTTTACATGTGTTTAGTCGAGGTTAAAAAAACGTCTAGGCCCCCCGAACCACGGGGACGTGGT
TTTCCTTTGAAAAAATGACCGAATACAAGCTGGTGGTGGTGGGCGCCGTCGGTGTGGGCAAGAGTGCGCT
GACCATCCAGCTGATCCAGAACCATTTTGTGGACGAATACGACCCCACTATAGAGGATTCCTACCGGAAG
CAGGTGGTCATTGATGGGGAGACGTGCCTGTTGGACATCCTGGATACCGCCGGCCAGGAGGAGTACAGCG
CCATGCGGGACCAGTACATGCGCACCGGGGAGGGCTTCCTGTGTGTGTTTGCCATCAACAACACCAAGTC
TTTTGAGGACATCCACCAGTACAGGGAGCAGATCAAACGGGTGAAGGACTCGGATGACGTGCCCATGGTG
CTGGTGGGGAACAAGTGTGACCTGGCTGCACGCACTGTGGAATCTCGGCAGGCTCAGGACCTCGCCCGAA
GCTACGGCATCCCCTACATCGAGACCTCGGCCAAGACCCGGCAGGGAGTGGAGGATGCCTTCTACACGTT
GGTGCGTGAGATCCGGCAGCACAAGCTGCGGAAGCTGAACCCTCCTGATGAGAGTGGCCCCGGCTGCATG
AGCTGCAAGTGTGTGCTCTCCTAACTCGAGATATCTAGACCCAGCTTTCTTGTACAAAGTTGGCATTATA
AGAAAGCATTGCTTATCAATTTGTTGCAACGAACAGGTCACTATCAGTCAAAATAAAATCATTATTTGCC
ATCCAGCTGCAGCTCTGGCCCGTGTCTCAAAATCTCTGATGTTACATTGCACAAGATAAAAATATATCAT
CATGAACAATAAAACTGTCTGCTTACATAAACAGTAATACAAGGGGTGTTATGAGCCATATTCAACGGGA
AACGTCGAGGCCGCGATTAAATTCCAACATGGATGCTGATTTATATGGGTATAAATGGGCTCGCGATAAT
GTCGGGCAATCAGGTGCGACAATCTATCGCTTGTATGGGAAGCCCGATGCGCCAGAGTTGTTTCTGAAAC
ATGGCAAAGGTAGCGTTGCCAATGATGTTACAGATGAGATGGTCAGACTAAACTGGCTGACGGAATTTAT
GCCTCTTCCGACCATCAAGCATTTTATCCGTACTCCTGGTGATGCATGGTTACTCACCACTGCGATCCCC
GGAAAAACAGCATTCCAGGTATTAGAAGAATATCCTGATTCAGGTGAAAATATTGTTGATGCGCTGGCAG
TGTTCCTGCGCCGGTTGCATTCGATTCCTGTTTGTAATTGTCCTTTTAACAGCGATCGCGTATTTCGTCT
CGCTCAGGCGCAATCACGAATGAATAACGGTTTGGTTGATGCGAGTGATTTTGATGACGAGCGTAATGGC
TGGCCTGTTGAACAAGTCTGGAAAGAAATGCATAAACTTTTGCCATTCTCACCGGATTCAGTCGTCACTC
ATGGTGATTTCTCACTTGATAACCTTATTTTTGACGAGGGGAAATTAATAGGTTGTATTGATGTTGGACG
AGTCGGAATCGCAGACCGATACCAGGATCTTGCCATCCTATGGAACTGCCTCGGTGAGTTTTCTCCTTCA
TTACAGAAACGGCTTTTTCAAAAATATGGTATTGATAATCCTGATATGAATAAATTGCAGTTTCATTTGA
TGCTCGATGAGTTTTTCTAATCAGAATTGGTTAATTGGTTGTAACATTATTCAGATTGGGCCCCGTTCCA
CTGAGCGTCAGACCCCGTAGAAAAGATCAAAGGATCTTCTTGAGATCCTTTTTTTCTGCGCGTAATCTGC
TGCTTGCAAACAAAAAAACCACCGCTACCAGCGGTGGTTTGTTTGCCGGATCAAGAGCTACCAACTCTTT
TTCCGAAGGTAACTGGCTTCAGCAGAGCGCAGATACCAAATACTGTTCTTCTAGTGTAGCCGTAGTTAGG
CCACCACTTCAAGAACTCTGTAGCACCGCCTACATACCTCGCTCTGCTAATCCTGTTACCAGTGGCTGCT
GCCAGTGGCGATAAGTCGTGTCTTACCGGGTTGGACTCAAGACGATAGTTACCGGATAAGGCGCAGCGGT
CGGGCTGAACGGGGGGTTCGTGCACACAGCCCAGCTTGGAGCGAACGACCTACACCGAACTGAGATACCT
ACAGCGTGAGCTATGAGAAAGCGCCACGCTTCCCGAAGGGAGAAAGGCGGACAGGTATCCGGTAAGCGGC
AGGGTCGGAACAGGAGAGCGCACGAGGGAGCTTCCAGGGGGAAACGCCTGGTATCTTTATAGTCCTGTCG
GGTTTCGCCACCTCTGACTTGAGCGTCGATTTTTGTGATGCTCGTCAGGGGGGCGGAGCCTATGGAAAAA
CGCCAGCAACGCGGCCTTTTTACGGTTCCTGGCCTTTTGCTGGCCTTTTGCTCACATGTT
