>Addgene plasmid #233188 | pENTR-p53DD-IRES-HRAS(G12V) | depositor partial sequence | sequence record 458759 | p53DD
ATGACTGCCATGGAGGAGTCACAGTCGGATATCAGCCTCAAGAGAGCGCTGCCCACCTGCACAAGCGCCT
CTCCCCCGCAAAAGAAAAAACCACTTGATGGAGAGTATTTCACCCTCAAGATCCGCGGGCGTAAACGCTT
CGAGATGTTCCGGGAGCTGAATGAGGCCTTAGAGTTAAAGGATGCCCATGCTACAGAGGAGTCTGGAGAC
AGCAGGGCTCACTCCAGCTACCTGAAGACCAAGAAGGGCCAGTCTACTTCCCGCCATAAAAAAACAATGG
TCAAGAAAGTGGGGCCTGACTCAGACTAA
