>Addgene plasmid #233188 | pENTR-p53DD-IRES-HRAS(G12V) | depositor partial sequence | sequence record 458760 | HRAS(G12V)
ATGACCGAATACAAGCTGGTGGTGGTGGGCGCCGTCGGTGTGGGCAAGAGTGCGCTGACCATCCAGCTGA
TCCAGAACCATTTTGTGGACGAATACGACCCCACTATAGAGGATTCCTACCGGAAGCAGGTGGTCATTGA
TGGGGAGACGTGCCTGTTGGACATCCTGGATACCGCCGGCCAGGAGGAGTACAGCGCCATGCGGGACCAG
TACATGCGCACCGGGGAGGGCTTCCTGTGTGTGTTTGCCATCAACAACACCAAGTCTTTTGAGGACATCC
ACCAGTACAGGGAGCAGATCAAACGGGTGAAGGACTCGGATGACGTGCCCATGGTGCTGGTGGGGAACAA
GTGTGACCTGGCTGCACGCACTGTGGAATCTCGGCAGGCTCAGGACCTCGCCCGAAGCTACGGCATCCCC
TACATCGAGACCTCGGCCAAGACCCGGCAGGGAGTGGAGGATGCCTTCTACACGTTGGTGCGTGAGATCC
GGCAGCACAAGCTGCGGAAGCTGAACCCTCCTGATGAGAGTGGCCCCGGCTGCATGAGCTGCAAGTGTGT
GCTCTCCTAA
